>Addgene plasmid #120468 | EF1a_NEUROG3_P2A_Hygro_Barcode | addgene full sequence | sequence record 234629 | Addgene NGS Result
GTCGACGGATCGGGAGATCTCCCGATCCCCTATGGTGCACTCTCAGTACAATCTGCTCTGATGCCGCATA
GTTAAGCCAGTATCTGCTCCCTGCTTGTGTGTTGGAGGTCGCTGAGTAGTGCGCGAGCAAAATTTAAGCT
ACAACAAGGCAAGGCTTGACCGACAATTGCATGAAGAATCTGCTTAGGGTTAGGCGTTTTGCGCTGCTTC
GCGATGTACGGGCCAGATATACGCGTTGACATTGATTATTGACTAGTTATTAATAGTAATCAATTACGGG
GTCATTAGTTCATAGCCCATATATGGAGTTCCGCGTTACATAACTTACGGTAAATGGCCCGCCTGGCTGA
CCGCCCAACGACCCCCGCCCATTGACGTCAATAATGACGTATGTTCCCATAGTAACGCCAATAGGGACTT
TCCATTGACGTCAATGGGTGGAGTATTTACGGTAAACTGCCCACTTGGCAGTACATCAAGTGTATCATAT
GCCAAGTACGCCCCCTATTGACGTCAATGACGGTAAATGGCCCGCCTGGCATTATGCCCAGTACATGACC
TTATGGGACTTTCCTACTTGGCAGTACATCTACGTATTAGTCATCGCTATTACCATGGTGATGCGGTTTT
GGCAGTACATCAATGGGCGTGGATAGCGGTTTGACTCACGGGGATTTCCAAGTCTCCACCCCATTGACGT
CAATGGGAGTTTGTTTTGGCACCAAAATCAACGGGACTTTCCAAAATGTCGTAACAACTCCGCCCCATTG
ACGCAAATGGGCGGTAGGCGTGTACGGTGGGAGGTCTATATAAGCAGCGCGTTTTGCCTGTACTGGGTCT
CTCTGGTTAGACCAGATCTGAGCCTGGGAGCTCTCTGGCTAACTAGGGAACCCACTGCTTAAGCCTCAAT
AAAGCTTGCCTTGAGTGCTTCAAGTAGTGTGTGCCCGTCTGTTGTGTGACTCTGGTAACTAGAGATCCCT
CAGACCCTTTTAGTCAGTGTGGAAAATCTCTAGCAGTGGCGCCCGAACAGGGACTTGAAAGCGAAAGGGA
AACCAGAGGAGCTCTCTCGACGCAGGACTCGGCTTGCTGAAGCGCGCACGGCAAGAGGCGAGGGGCGGCG
ACTGGTGAGTACGCCAAAAATTTTGACTAGCGGAGGCTAGAAGGAGAGAGATGGGTGCGAGAGCGTCAGT
ATTAAGCGGGGGAGAATTAGATCGCGATGGGAAAAAATTCGGTTAAGGCCAGGGGGAAAGAAAAAATATA
AATTAAAACATATAGTATGGGCAAGCAGGGAGCTAGAACGATTCGCAGTTAATCCTGGCCTGTTAGAAAC
ATCAGAAGGCTGTAGACAAATACTGGGACAGCTACAACCATCCCTTCAGACAGGATCAGAAGAACTTAGA
TCATTATATAATACAGTAGCAACCCTCTATTGTGTGCATCAAAGGATAGAGATAAAAGACACCAAGGAAG
CTTTAGACAAGATAGAGGAAGAGCAAAACAAAAGTAAGACCACCGCACAGCAAGCGGCCGCTGATCTTCA
GACCTGGAGGAGGAGATATGAGGGACAATTGGAGAAGTGAATTATATAAATATAAAGTAGTAAAAATTGA
ACCATTAGGAGTAGCACCCACCAAGGCAAAGAGAAGAGTGGTGCAGAGAGAAAAAAGAGCAGTGGGAATA
GGAGCTTTGTTCCTTGGGTTCTTGGGAGCAGCAGGAAGCACTATGGGCGCAGCGTCAATGACGCTGACGG
TACAGGCCAGACAATTATTGTCTGGTATAGTGCAGCAGCAGAACAATTTGCTGAGGGCTATTGAGGCGCA
ACAGCATCTGTTGCAACTCACAGTCTGGGGCATCAAGCAGCTCCAGGCAAGAATCCTGGCTGTGGAAAGA
TACCTAAAGGATCAACAGCTCCTGGGGATTTGGGGTTGCTCTGGAAAACTCATTTGCACCACTGCTGTGC
CTTGGAATGCTAGTTGGAGTAATAAATCTCTGGAACAGATTTGGAATCACACGACCTGGATGGAGTGGGA
CAGAGAAATTAACAATTACACAAGCTTAATACACTCCTTAATTGAAGAATCGCAAAACCAGCAAGAAAAG
AATGAACAAGAATTATTGGAATTAGATAAATGGGCAAGTTTGTGGAATTGGTTTAACATAACAAATTGGC
TGTGGTATATAAAATTATTCATAATGATAGTAGGAGGCTTGGTAGGTTTAAGAATAGTTTTTGCTGTACT
TTCTATAGTGAATAGAGTTAGGCAGGGATATTCACCATTATCGTTTCAGACCCACCTCCCAACCCCGAGG
GGACCCGACAGGCCCGAAGGAATAGAAGAAGAAGGTGGAGAGAGAGACAGAGACAGATCCATTCGATTAG
TGAACGGATCGGCACTGCGTGCGCCAATTCTGCAGACAAATGGCAGTATTCATCCACAATTTTAAAAGAA
AAGGGGGGATTGGGGGGTACAGTGCAGGGGAAAGAATAGTAGACATAATAGCAACAGACATACAAACTAA
AGAATTACAAAAACAAATTACAAAAATTCAAAATTTTCGGGTTTATTACAGGGACAGCAGAGATCCAGTT
TGGTTAATTAATCGATAAGCTTTGCAAAGATGGATAAAGTTTTAAACAGAGAGGAATCTTTGCAGCTAAT
GGACCTTCTAGGTCTTGAAAGGAGTGGGAATTGGCTCCGGTGCCCGTCAGTGGGCAGAGCGCACATCGCC
CACAGTCCCCGAGAAGTTGGGGGGAGGGGTCGGCAATTGAACCGGTGCCTAGAGAAGGTGGCGCGGGGTA
AACTGGGAAAGTGATGTCGTGTACTGGCTCCGCCTTTTTCCCGAGGGTGGGGGAGAACCGTATATAAGTG
CAGTAGTCGCCGTGAACGTTCTTTTTCGCAACGGGTTTGCCGCCAGAACACAGGTAAGTGCCGTGTGTGG
TTCCCGCGGGCCTGGCCTCTTTACGGGTTATGGCCCTTGCGTGCCTTGAATTACTTCCACCTGGCTGCAG
TACGTGATTCTTGATCCCGAGCTTCGGGTTGGAAGTGGGTGGGAGAGTTCGAGGCCTTGCGCTTAAGGAG
CCCCTTCGCCTCGTGCTTGAGTTGAGGCCTGGCCTGGGCGCTGGGGCCGCCGCGTGCGAATCTGGTGGCA
CCTTCGCGCCTGTCTCGCTGCTTTCGATAAGTCTCTAGCCATTTAAAATTTTTGATGACCTGCTGCGACG
CTTTTTTTCTGGCAAGATAGTCTTGTAAATGCGGGCCAAGATCTGCACACTGGTATTTCGGTTTTTGGGG
CCGCGGGCGGCGACGGGGCCCGTGCGTCCCAGCGCACATGTTCGGCGAGGCGGGGCCTGCGAGCGCGGCC
ACCGAGAATCGGACGGGGGTAGTCTCAAGCTGGCCGGCCTGCTCTGGTGCCTGGCCTCGCGCCGCCGTGT
ATCGCCCCGCCCTGGGCGGCAAGGCTGGCCCGGTCGGCACCAGTTGCGTGAGCGGAAAGATGGCCGCTTC
CCGGCCCTGCTGCAGGGAGCTCAAAATGGAGGACGCGGCGCTCGGGAGAGCGGGCGGGTGAGTCACCCAC
ACAAAGGAAAAGGGCCTTTCCGTCCTCAGCCGTCGCTTCATGTGACTCCACGGAGTACCGGGCGCCGTCC
AGGCACCTCGATTAGTTCTCGAGCTTTTGGAGTACGTCGTCTTTAGGTTGGGGGGAGGGGTTTTATGCGA
TGGAGTTTCCCCACACTGAGTGGGTGGAGACTGAAGTTAGGCCAGCTTGGCACTTGATGTAATTCTCCTT
GGAATTTGCCCTTTTTGAGTTTGGATCTTGGTTCATTCTCAAGCCTCAGACAGTGGTTCAAAGTTTTTTT
CTTCCATTTCAGGTGTCGTGAGGAATTAGCTTGGTACTAATACGACTCACTATAGGGAGACCCAAGCTGG
CTAGGTAAGCTTGATATCGAATTCCTGCAGCCCGGGGGATCCCGCCACCATGACACCACAACCATCTGGT
GCTCCCACAGTCCAGGTGACGCGAGAGACTGAAAGATCATTCCCACGCGCGTCCGAGGATGAGGTGACAT
GTCCAACTAGCGCACCCCCCTCTCCTACCCGGACCCGCGGGAATTGTGCTGAGGCCGAAGAGGGAGGATG
CAGAGGAGCACCAAGGAAACTTCGAGCCCGACGGGGTGGAAGAAGCCGCCCCAAGTCTGAGCTCGCCCTT
AGCAAGCAGCGCCGCAGTCGGAGGAAAAAGGCAAACGACCGGGAAAGGAATAGGATGCATAATCTTAATT
CTGCTCTGGACGCTCTGCGAGGCGTACTTCCTACTTTCCCGGATGACGCGAAATTGACCAAGATAGAGAC
TCTCCGGTTTGCACATAATTACATCTGGGCTCTTACACAAACACTGAGAATTGCCGATCACAGTCTTTAC
GCTCTTGAGCCACCCGCCCCGCACTGTGGCGAGCTGGGTAGCCCCGGCGGCTCTCCTGGAGACTGGGGGT
CTTTGTATTCTCCTGTCAGCCAAGCGGGATCTTTGAGTCCGGCTGCCAGTCTCGAAGAAAGACCCGGACT
CCTTGGAGCGACTTTTTCAGCATGTCTGTCCCCTGGCTCATTGGCTTTCTCAGACTTTTTGGGATCCGGC
GCAACAAACTTCTCTCTGCTGAAACAAGCCGGAGATGTCGAAGAGAATCCTGGACCGATGAAAAAGCCTG
AACTCACCGCGACGTCTGTCGAGAAGTTTCTGATCGAAAAGTTCGACAGCGTCTCCGACCTGATGCAGCT
CTCGGAGGGCGAAGAATCTCGTGCTTTCAGCTTCGATGTAGGAGGGCGTGGATATGTCCTGCGGGTAAAT
AGCTGCGCCGATGGTTTCTACAAAGATCGTTATGTTTATCGGCACTTTGCATCGGCCGCGCTCCCGATTC
CGGAAGTGCTTGACATTGGGGAATTCAGCGAGAGCCTGACCTATTGCATCTCCCGCCGTGCACAGGGTGT
CACGTTGCAAGACCTGCCTGAAACCGAACTGCCCGCTGTTCTGCAGCCGGTCGCGGAGGCCATGGATGCG
ATCGCTGCGGCCGATCTTAGCCAGACGAGCGGGTTCGGCCCATTCGGACCGCAAGGAATCGGTCAATACA
CTACATGGCGTGATTTCATATGCGCGATTGCTGATCCCCATGTGTATCACTGGCAAACTGTGATGGACGA
CACCGTCAGTGCGTCCGTCGCGCAGGCTCTCGATGAGCTGATGCTTTGGGCCGAGGACTGCCCCGAAGTC
CGGCACCTCGTGCACGCGGATTTCGGCTCCAACAATGTCCTGACGGACAATGGCCGCATAACAGCGGTCA
TTGACTGGAGCGAGGCGATGTTCGGGGATTCCCAATACGAGGTCGCCAACATCTTCTTCTGGAGGCCGTG
GTTGGCTTGTATGGAGCAGCAGACGCGCTACTTCGAGCGGAGGCATCCGGAGCTTGCAGGATCGCCGCGG
CTCCGGGCGTATATGCTCCGCATTGGTCTTGACCAACTCTATCAGAGCTTGGTTGACGGCAATTTCGATG
ATGCAGCTTGGGCGCAGGGTCGATGCGACGCAATCGTCCGATCCGGAGCCGGGACTGTCGGGCGTACACA
AATCGCCCGCAGAAGCGCGGCCGTCTGGACCGATGGCTGTGTAGAAGTACTCGCCGATAGTGGAAACCGA
CGCCCCAGCACTCGTCCGAGGGCAAAGGAATAAGTTAGAACTATTTCCTGGCTGTTACGCGTGGCCTATT
ATAATCGGTGACTACTGACGGGCTTGTTAAACAGTGAACCGCCCGCCCCACGACCCGCAGCGCCCGACCG
AAAGGAGCGCACGACCCCATGCATCGAACAAAAGAAAAGGGGGGACTGGAAGGGCTAATTCACTCCCAAC
GAAGACAAGATATCATAACTTCGTATAGCATACATTATACGAAGTTATCGGCTAGCTGGTCCGGACTGTA
CTGGGTCTCTCTGGTTAGACCAGATCTGAGCCTGGGAGCTCTCTGGCTAACTAGGGAACCCACTGCTTAA
GCCTCAATAAAGCTTGCCTTGAGTGCTTCAAGTAGTGTGTGCCCGTCTGTTGTGTGACTCTGGTAACTAG
AGATCCCTCAGACCCTTTTAGTCAGTGTGGAAAATCTCTAGCAGGGCCCGTTTAAACCCGCTGATCAGCC
TCGACTGTGCCTTCTAGTTGCCAGCCATCTGTTGTTTGCCCCTCCCCCGTGCCTTCCTTGACCCTGGAAG
GTGCCACTCCCACTGTCCTTTCCTAATAAAATGAGGAAATTGCATCGCATTGTCTGAGTAGGTGTCATTC
TATTCTGGGGGGTGGGGTGGGGCAGGACAGCAAGGGGGAGGATTGGGAAGACAATAGCAGGCATGCTGGG
GATGCGGTGGGCTCTATGGCTTCTGAGGCGGAAAGAACCAGCTGGGGCTCTAGGGGGTATCCCC
[124 nt withheld, positions 6435-6558]
C
[91 nt withheld, positions 6560-6650]
A
[49 nt withheld, positions 6652-6700]
CCTTTGACGTTGGAGTCCACGTTCTTT
[37 nt withheld, positions 6728-6764]
ACCCTATCTCGGTCTATTCTTTTGATTTATAAGGGATTTTGCCGATTTCGGCCTATTGGTTAAAAAATGA
GCTGATTTAACAAAAATTTAACGCGAATTAATTCTGTGGAATGTGTGTCAGTTAGGGTGTGGAAAGTCCC
CAGGCTCCCCAGCAGGCAGAAGTATGCAAAGCATGCATCTCAATTAGTCAGCAACCAGGTGTGGAAAGTC
CCCAGGCTCCCCAGCAGGCAGAAGTATGCAAAGCATGCATCTCAATTAGTCAGCAACCATAGTCCCGCCC
CTAACTCCGCCCATCCCGCCCCTAACTCCGCCCAGTTCCGCCCATTCTCCGCCCCATGGCTGACTAATTT
TTTTTATTTATGCAGAGGCCGAGGCCGCCTCTGCCTCTGAGCTATTCCAGAAGTAGTGAGGAGGCTTTTT
TGGAGGCCTAGGCTTTTGCAAAAAGCTCCCGGGAGCTTGTATATCCATTTTCGGATCTGATCAGCACGTG
TTGACAATTAATCATCGGCATAGTATATCGGCATAGTATAATACGACAAGGTGAGGAACTAAACCATGGC
CAAGTTGACCAGTGCCGTTCCGGTGCTCACCGCGCGCGACGTCGCCGGAGCGGTCGAGTTCTGGACCGAC
CGGCTCGGGTTCTCCCGGGACTTCGTGGAGGACGACTTCGCCGGTGTGGTCCGGGACGACGTGACCCTGT
TCATCAGCGCGGTCCAGGACCAGGTGGTGCCGGACAACACCCTGGCCTGGGTGTGGGTGCGCGGCCTGGA
CGAGCTGTACGCCGAGTGGTCGGAGGTCGTGTCCACGAACTTCCGGGACGCCTCCGGGCCGGCCATGACC
GAGATCGGCGAGCAGCCGTGGGGGCGGGAGTTCGCCCTGCGCGACCCGGCCGGCAACTGCGTGCACTTCG
TGGCCGAGGAGCAGGACTGACACGTGCTACGAGATTTCGATTCCACCGCCGCCTTCTATGAAAGGTTGGG
CTTCGGAATCGTTTTCCGGGACGCCGGCTGGATGATCCTCCAGCGCGGGGATCTCATGCTGGAGTTCTTC
GCCCACCCCAACTTGTTTATTGCAGCTTATAATGGTTACAAATAAAGCAATAGCATCACAAATTTCACAA
ATAAAGCATTTTTTTCACTGCATTCTAGTTGTGGTTTGTCCAAACTCATCAATGTATCTTATCATGTCTG
TATACCGTCGACCTCTAGCTAGAGCTTGGCGTAATCATGGTCATAGCTGTTTCCTGTGTGAAATTGTTAT
CCGCTCACAATTCCACACAACATACGAGCCGGAAGCATAAAGTGTAAAGCCTGGGGTGCCTAATGAGTGA
GCTAACTCACATTAATTGCGTTGCGCTCACTGCCCGCTTTCCAGTCGGGAAACCTGTCGTGCCAGCTGCA
TTAATGAATCGGCCAACGCGCGGGGAGAGGCGGTTTGCGTATTGGGCGCTCTTCCGCTTCCTCGCTCACT
GACTCGCTGCGCTCGGTCGTTCGGCTGCGGCGAGCGGTATCAGCTCACTCAAAGGCGGTAATACGGTTAT
CCACAGAATCAGGGGATAACGCAGGAAAGAACATGTGAGCAAAAGGCCAGCAAAAGGCCAGGAACCGTAA
AAAGGCCGCGTTGCTGGCGTTTTTCCATAGGCTCCGCCCCCCTGACGAGCATCACAAAAATCGACGCTCA
AGTCAGAGGTGGCGAAACCCGACAGGACTATAAAGATACCAGGCGTTTCCCCCTGGAAGCTCCCTCGTGC
GCTCTCCTGTTCCGACCCTGCCGCTTACCGGATACCTGTCCGCCTTTCTCCCTTCGGGAAGCGTGGCGCT
TTCTCATAGCTCACGCTGTAGGTATCTCAGTTCGGTGTAGGTCGTTCGCTCCAAGCTGGGCTGTGTGCAC
GAACCCCCCGTTCAGCCCGACCGCTGCGCCTTATCCGGTAACTATCGTCTTGAGTCCAACCCGGTAAGAC
ACGACTTATCGCCACTGGCAGCAGCCACTGGTAACAGGATTAGCAGAGCGAGGTATGTAGGCGGTGCTAC
AGAGTTCTTGAAGTGGTGGCCTAACTACGGCTACACTAGAAGAACAGTATTTGGTATCTGCGCTCTGCTG
AAGCCAGTTACCTTCGGAAAAAGAGTTGGTAGCTCTTGATCCGGCAAACAAACCACCGCTGGTAGCGGTG
GTTTTTTTGTTTGCAAGCAGCAGATTACGCGCAGAAAAAAAGGATCTCAAGAAGATCCTTTGATCTTTTC
TACGGGGTCTGACGCTCAGTGGAACGAAAACTCACGTTAAGGGATTTTGGTCATGAGATTATCAAAAAGG
ATCTTCACCTAGATCCTTTTAAATTAAAAATGAAGTTTTAAATCAATCTAAAGTATATATGAGTAAACTT
GGTCTGACAGTTACCAATGCTTAATCAGTGAGGCACCTATCTCAGCGATCTGTCTATTTCGTTCATCCAT
AGTTGCCTGACTCCCCGTCGTGTAGATAACTACGATACGGGAGGGCTTACCATCTGGCCCCAGTGCTGCA
ATGATACCGCGAGACCCACGCTCACCGGCTCCAGATTTATCAGCAATAAACCAGCCAGCCGGAAGGGCCG
AGCGCAGAAGTGGTCCTGCAACTTTATCCGCCTCCATCCAGTCTATTAATTGTTGCCGGGAAGCTAGAGT
AAGTAGTTCGCCAGTTAATAGTTTGCGCAACGTTGTTGCCATTGCTACAGGCATCGTGGTGTCACGCTCG
TCGTTTGGTATGGCTTCATTCAGCTCCGGTTCCCAACGATCAAGGCGAGTTACATGATCCCCCATGTTGT
GCAAAAAAGCGGTTAGCTCCTTCGGTCCTCCGATCGTTGTCAGAAGTAAGTTGGCCGCAGTGTTATCACT
CATGGTTATGGCAGCACTGCATAATTCTCTTACTGTCATGCCATCCGTAAGATGCTTTTCTGTGACTGGT
GAGTACTCAACCAAGTCATTCTGAGAATAGTGTATGCGGCGACCGAGTTGCTCTTGCCCGGCGTCAATAC
GGGATAATACCGCGCCACATAGCAGAACTTTAAAAGTGCTCATCATTGGAAAACGTTCTTCGGGGCGAAA
ACTCTCAAGGATCTTACCGCTGTTGAGATCCAGTTCGATGTAACCCACTCGTGCACCCAACTGATCTTCA
GCATCTTTTACTTTCACCAGCGTTTCTGGGTGAGCAAAAACAGGAAGGCAAAATGCCGCAAAAAAGGGAA
TAAGGGCGACACGGAAATGTTGAATACTCATACTCTTCCTTTTTCAATATTATTGAAGCATTTATCAGGG
TTATTGTCTCATGAGCGGATACATATTTGAATGTATTTAGAAAAATAAACAAATAGGGGTTCCGCGCACA
TTTCCCCGAAAAGTGCCACCTGAC
Features (pLannotate 1.2.2; 33 found; start..end, strand, type, name):
     31..83      -  misc_feature   bom (fragment): basis of mobility region from pBR322
    238..617     +  enhancer       CMV enhancer: human cytomegalovirus immediate early enhancer
    618..817     +  promoter       CMV promoter: human cytomegalovirus (CMV) immediate early promoter
    835..1015    +  LTR            5' LTR (truncated): truncated 5' long terminal repeat (LTR) from HIV-1
   1062..1187    +  misc_feature   HIV-1 Ψ: packaging signal of human immunodeficiency virus type 1
   1171..1534    +  CDS            HIV-1 gag (fragment): gag protein from human immunodeficiency virus 1; gag
   1680..1913    +  misc_feature   RRE: The Rev response element (RRE) of HIV-1 allows for Rev-dependent mRNA export from the nucleus to the cytoplasm.
   2290..2390    +  CDS            Rev (fragment): human immunodeficiency virus 1 (HIV-1) Rev protein; rev; enhances nuclear export of unspliced and incompletely spliced viral mRNAs
   2440..2557    +  misc_feature   cPPT/CTS: central polypurine tract and central termination sequence of HIV-1
   2620..2686    +  CDS            small t antigen (fragment): SV40 (simian virus 40) small t antigen
   2693..3871    +  promoter       EF-1α promoter: strong constitutive promoter for human elongation factor EF-1α
   3888..3906    +  promoter       T7 promoter: promoter for bacteriophage T7 RNA polymerase
   3926..3962    -  misc_feature   MCS (fragment): pBluescript multiple cloning site
   3970..4611    +  CDS            NEUROG3: NGN3_HUMAN - Also known as ATOH5, BHLHA7, NGN3. Experimental evidence at protein level: Swiss-Prot protein existence level 1. Acts as a transcriptional regulator. Together with NKX2-2, initiates transcriptional activation of NEUROD1. Involved in neurogenesis. Also required for the specification of a common precursor of the 4 pancreatic endocrine cell types (By similarity). From Homo sapiens (Human).
   4678..5700    +  CDS            hph: KHYB_ECOLX - Experimental evidence at protein level: Swiss-Prot protein existence level 1. The aminoglycoside phosphotransferases achieve inactivation of their antibiotic substrates by phosphorylation. Only phosphorylates hygromycin and closely related compounds such as demethyl analogs and destomycin. From Escherichia coli.
   5784..5897    +  CDS            nef (fragment): NEF_HV1LA - Experimental evidence at protein level: Swiss-Prot protein existence level 1. Extracellular Nef protein targets CD4(+) T-lymphocytes for apoptosis by interacting with CXCR4 surface receptors. From Human immunodeficiency virus type 1 group M subtype B (isolate Lai) (HIV-1).
   5895..5928    +  protein_bind   loxP: Cre-mediated recombination occurs in the 8-bp core sequence (GCATACAT). Cre recombinase
   5953..6133    +  LTR            5' LTR (truncated): truncated 5' long terminal repeat (LTR) from HIV-1
   6165..6389    +  polyA_signal   bGH poly(A) signal: bovine growth hormone polyadenylation signal
   6393..6414    +  promoter       SV40 promoter (fragment): SV40 enhancer and early promoter
   6435..6863    +  rep_origin     f1 ori (sequence partly withheld): f1 bacteriophage origin of replication; arrow indicates direction of (+) strand synthesis
   6877..7206    +  promoter       SV40 promoter: SV40 enhancer and early promoter
   7254..7301    +  promoter       EM7 promoter: synthetic bacterial promoter&nbsp
   7320..7694    +  CDS            BleoR: antibiotic-binding protein; Sh ble from Streptoalloteichus hindustanus; confers resistance to bleomycin, phleomycin, and Zeocin™
   7704..7829    +  CDS            ble (fragment): BLE_KLEPN - Experimental evidence at protein level: Swiss-Prot protein existence level 1. Binding protein with a strong affinity to the bleomycin family of antibiotics. Binds to CL990; an antimitotic-antibiotic compound. From Klebsiella pneumoniae.
   7824..7945    +  polyA_signal   SV40 poly(A) signal: SV40 polyadenylation signal
   8018..8034    -  protein_bind   lac operator: The lac repressor binds to the lac operator to inhibit transcription in E. coli. This inhibition can be relieved by adding lactose or isopropyl-β-D-thiogalactopyranoside (IPTG). lac repressor encoded by lacI
   8042..8072    -  promoter       lac promoter: promoter for the E. coli lac operon
   8087..8108    -  protein_bind   CAP binding site: CAP binding activates transcription in the presence of cAMP. E. coli catabolite activator protein
   8121..8213    -  CDS            lacI (fragment): lac repressor; lacI; The lac repressor binds to the lac operator to inhibit transcription in E. coli. This inhibition can be relieved by adding lactose or isopropyl-β-D-thiogalactopyranoside (IPTG).
   8396..8984    -  rep_origin     ori: high-copy-number ColE1/pMB1/pBR322/pUC origin of replication
   9155..10015   -  CDS            AmpR: β-lactamase; bla; confers resistance to ampicillin, carbenicillin, and related antibiotics
  10016..10120   -  promoter       AmpR promoter: bla
