[The description below was written by a language model from this plasmid's Addgene catalogue record and pLannotate feature annotations shown in this document.]
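Description:
EF1a_NEUROG3_P2A_Hygro_Barcode is a lentiviral transfer plasmid for constitutive expression of human NEUROG3 (neurogenin 3, a bHLH transcriptional regulator involved in neurogenesis and pancreatic endocrine specification) in mammalian cells. The parental backbone is recorded as unknown, but the annotated sequence shows a typical HIV-1-derived layout. A CMV enhancer/promoter drives a truncated 5' LTR, followed by the Ψ packaging signal with a gag fragment, the Rev response element and the cPPT/CTS. A second truncated LTR sits downstream, preceded by a loxP site and followed by a bGH polyadenylation signal. In bacteria the plasmid is maintained through a high-copy ColE1/pUC-type origin and ampicillin resistance. An f1 origin and an SV40/EM7-driven bleomycin/Zeocin resistance cassette also lie outside the viral region, although the catalogue lists only hygromycin as the mammalian selectable marker.

Between the LTRs, the EF-1α promoter drives the 642 bp NEUROG3 coding sequence, which was inserted by Gibson assembly with BamHI sites retained on both sides. It is followed in the same orientation by the hygromycin phosphotransferase gene (hph). The construct name indicates a P2A self-cleaving peptide linking the two, so a single transcript would yield both the transcription factor and the selection marker; the P2A is not separately annotated in the feature table. The barcode is likewise not annotated, and its position is not stated. According to the record, it allows the transgene transcript to be detected in single-cell RNA-seq. The associated work used such vectors in pooled overexpression screens of cellular reprogramming, with paired fitness and single-cell transcriptomic readouts.
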