Addgene plasmid #120468: EF1a_NEUROG3_P2A_Hygro_Barcode
Purpose: Barcoded lentiviral vector to express NEUROG3 in mammalian cells under control of EF1a promoter. Barcoded for transcript detection in single cell RNA-seq.
Depositing lab: Prashant Mali. Depositing organization: University of California, San Diego (UCSD). Publication: Mapping Cellular Reprogramming via Pooled Overexpression Screens with Paired Fitness and Single-Cell RNA-Sequencing Readout. Parekh U, Wu Y, Zhao D, Worlikar A, Shah N, Zhang K, Mali P. Cell Syst. 2018 Nov 12. pii: S2405-4712(18)30433-2. doi: 10.1016/j.cels.2018.10.008. PubMed 30448000.
Backbone
  Vector backbone: Unknown
  Backbone size w/o insert (bp): 9514
  Vector type: Lentiviral
  Selectable markers: Hygromycin
Growth in bacteria
  Bacterial resistance: Ampicillin, 100 μg/mL
  Growth temperature: 37°C
  Growth strain: Stbl3
  Copy number: High Copy
Gene/Insert
  Gene/Insert name: NEUROG3
  Species: H. sapiens (human)
  Insert size (bp): 642
  Entrez Gene: NEUROG3 (a.k.a. Atoh5, Math4B, NGN-3, bHLHa7, ngn3)
  Promoter: EF1a
  Cloning method: Gibson Cloning
  Sequencing primers: 5′ 5'-ttctcaagcctcagacagtgg-3'
Terms and licenses: Academic/Nonprofit Terms; Industry Terms: Not Available to Industry
Depositor comments: 5' cloning site: BamHI (not destroyed), 3' cloning site: BamHI (not destroyed).
How to cite: EF1a_NEUROG3_P2A_Hygro_Barcode was a gift from Prashant Mali (Addgene plasmid # 120468 ; http://n2t.net/addgene:120468 ; RRID:Addgene_120468)
