>Addgene plasmid #120468 | EF1a_NEUROG3_P2A_Hygro_Barcode | depositor partial sequence | sequence record 228772 | NEUROG3 gene
ATGACACCACAACCATCTGGTGCTCCCACAGTCCAGGTGACGCGAGAGACTGAAAGATCATTCCCACGCG
CGTCCGAGGATGAGGTGACATGTCCAACTAGCGCACCCCCCTCTCCTACCCGGACCCGCGGGAATTGTGC
TGAGGCCGAAGAGGGAGGATGCAGAGGAGCACCAAGGAAACTTCGAGCCCGACGGGGTGGAAGAAGCCGC
CCCAAGTCTGAGCTCGCCCTTAGCAAGCAGCGCCGCAGTCGGAGGAAAAAGGCAAACGACCGGGAAAGGA
ATAGGATGCATAATCTTAATTCTGCTCTGGACGCTCTGCGAGGCGTACTTCCTACTTTCCCGGATGACGC
GAAATTGACCAAGATAGAGACTCTCCGGTTTGCACATAATTACATCTGGGCTCTTACACAAACACTGAGA
ATTGCCGATCACAGTCTTTACGCTCTTGAGCCACCCGCCCCGCACTGTGGCGAGCTGGGTAGCCCCGGCG
GCTCTCCTGGAGACTGGGGGTCTTTGTATTCTCCTGTCAGCCAAGCGGGATCTTTGAGTCCGGCTGCCAG
TCTCGAAGAAAGACCCGGACTCCTTGGAGCGACTTTTTCAGCATGTCTGTCCCCTGGCTCATTGGCTTTC
TCAGACTTTTTG
