>Addgene plasmid #120468 | EF1a_NEUROG3_P2A_Hygro_Barcode | depositor partial sequence | sequence record 228773 | NEUROG3 barcode
TGGCCTATTATAATCGGTGA
